Addgene plasmid #51210: pET21a-TylP
Depositing lab: Christopher Voigt. Depositing organization: University of California, San Francisco (UCSF). Publication: Genomic mining of prokaryotic repressors for orthogonal logic gates. Stanton BC, Nielsen AA, Tamsir A, Clancy K, Peterson T, Voigt CA. Nat Chem Biol. 2013 Dec 8. doi: 10.1038/nchembio.1411. PubMed 24316737.
Backbone
  Vector backbone: pET21a
  Vector type: Bacterial Expression, Synthetic Biology
Growth in bacteria
  Bacterial resistance: Ampicillin, 100 μg/mL
  Growth temperature: 37°C
  Growth strain: DH10B
  Copy number: High Copy
Gene/Insert
  Gene/Insert name: TylP
  Species: Streptomyces fradiae
  Insert size (bp): 681
  Promoter: T7
  Tag / fusion protein: 6x-his (N terminal on backbone)
  Cloning method: Unknown
  Sequencing primers: 5′ T7 short
Terms and licenses: Academic/Nonprofit Terms; Industry Terms: Not Available to Industry
Depositor comments: UCSF Case No. SF11-016-2; U.S. Patent Application 13/489,205. GeneArt inserted the synthesized fragment into a pET21a vector.
How to cite: pET21a-TylP was a gift from Christopher Voigt (Addgene plasmid # 51210 ; http://n2t.net/addgene:51210 ; RRID:Addgene_51210)
