[The description below was written by a language model from this plasmid's Addgene catalogue record and pLannotate feature annotations shown in this document.]
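Description:
pET21a-TylP is a bacterial expression plasmid of about 6.1 kb, built on the pET21a backbone. It carries a synthesized 681 bp coding sequence for TylP, a repressor from Streptomyces fradiae. It is propagated in E. coli under ampicillin selection through a β-lactamase gene with its own promoter, and it replicates from a ColE1/pMB1-type origin. The catalogue lists the plasmid as high copy, but the feature table also shows the pBR322-derived bom site and the rop gene, which normally moderates copy number. An f1 phage origin is present as well and would allow single-stranded DNA production. Short tetracycline-resistance fragments flanking the lacI region are non-functional remnants of the pBR322 lineage.

The insert sits in the standard pET expression cassette: a T7 promoter followed immediately by a lac operator, the strong T7 gene 10 ribosome binding site, and a T7 terminator downstream. A plasmid-borne lacI gene supplies lac repressor, so transcription stays off until IPTG is added in a host that provides T7 RNA polymerase. The TylP coding region itself was not annotated, but it fits the unannotated gap between the ribosome binding site and the terminator-proximal features. The catalogue describes an N-terminal 6xHis tag. The annotation picks up a short His-tag-like fragment just after the start region and a second His run downstream of the insert, where pET21a normally carries its C-terminal tag. The record does not say whether that downstream tag is translated in frame.

The plasmid comes from a study that mined prokaryotic repressors to build orthogonal genetic logic gates. Its design suits overexpression and affinity purification of TylP, although the record does not state a specific use.
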