Features (pLannotate 1.2.2; 19 found; start..end, strand, type, name):
     12..467     +  rep_origin     f1 ori (sequence partly withheld): f1 bacteriophage origin of replication; arrow indicates direction of (+) strand synthesis
    494..598     +  promoter       AmpR promoter: bla
    599..1459    +  CDS            AmpR: β-lactamase; bla; confers resistance to ampicillin, carbenicillin, and related antibiotics
   1630..2218    +  rep_origin     ori: high-copy-number ColE1/pMB1/pBR322/pUC origin of replication
   2404..2546    -  misc_feature   bom: basis of mobility region from pBR322
   2648..2839    -  CDS            rop: Rop protein, which maintains plasmids at low copy number; rop
   2856..3236    +  CDS            YPB1_ECOLX: Protein predicted: Swiss-Prot protein existence level 4. From Escherichia coli.
   3308..3599    -  CDS            TcR (fragment): tetracycline efflux protein; tet; confers resistance to tetracycline
   3614..3635    -  protein_bind   CAP binding site: CAP binding activates transcription in the presence of cAMP. E. coli catabolite activator protein
   3648..4730    -  CDS            lacI: lac repressor; lacI; The lac repressor binds to the lac operator to inhibit transcription in E. coli. This inhibition can be relieved by adding lactose or isopropyl-β-D-thiogalactopyranoside (IPTG).
   4731..4808    -  promoter       lacI promoter: lacI
   4816..5095    -  CDS            TcR (fragment): tetracycline efflux protein; tet; confers resistance to tetracycline
   5117..5135    +  promoter       T7 promoter: promoter for bacteriophage T7 RNA polymerase
   5136..5160    +  protein_bind   lac operator: The lac repressor binds to the lac operator to inhibit transcription in E. coli. This inhibition can be relieved by adding lactose or isopropyl-β-D-thiogalactopyranoside (IPTG). lac repressor encoded by lacI
   5174..5196    +  RBS            RBS: efficient ribosome binding site from bacteriophage T7 gene 10 (Olins and Rangwala, 1989)
   5215..5231    +  CDS            capTEV™ (fragment): composite tag for in vivo biotinylation, TEV protease cleavage, and 6xHis tagging
   5977..5994    +  CDS            9xHis (fragment): 9xHis affinity tag
   6004..6053    +  CDS            SET1 (fragment): solubility-enhancement tag derived from T7 phage gene 10B
   6061..6108    +  terminator     T7 terminator: transcription terminator for bacteriophage T7 RNA polymerase
>Addgene plasmid #51210 | pET21a-TylP | depositor full sequence | sequence record 77613 | Full Sequence
TGGCGAATGGG
[124 nt withheld, positions 12-135]
C
[91 nt withheld, positions 137-227]
A
[49 nt withheld, positions 229-277]
CCTTTGACGTTGGAGTCCACGTTCTTT
[37 nt withheld, positions 305-341]
ACCCTATCTCGGTCTATTCTTTTGATTTATAAGGGATTTTGCCGATTTCGGCCTATTGGTTAAAAAATGA
GCTGATTTAACAAAAATTTAACGCGAATTTTAACAAAATATTAACGTTTACAATTTCAGGTGGCACTTTT
CGGGGAAATGTGCGCGGAACCCCTATTTGTTTATTTTTCTAAATACATTCAAATATGTATCCGCTCATGA
GACAATAACCCTGATAAATGCTTCAATAATATTGAAAAAGGAAGAGTATGAGTATTCAACATTTCCGTGT
CGCCCTTATTCCCTTTTTTGCGGCATTTTGCCTTCCTGTTTTTGCTCACCCAGAAACGCTGGTGAAAGTA
AAAGATGCTGAAGATCAGTTGGGTGCACGAGTGGGTTACATCGAACTGGATCTCAACAGCGGTAAGATCC
TTGAGAGTTTTCGCCCCGAAGAACGTTTTCCAATGATGAGCACTTTTAAAGTTCTGCTATGTGGCGCGGT
ATTATCCCGTATTGACGCCGGGCAAGAGCAACTCGGTCGCCGCATACACTATTCTCAGAATGACTTGGTT
GAGTACTCACCAGTCACAGAAAAGCATCTTACGGATGGCATGACAGTAAGAGAATTATGCAGTGCTGCCA
TAACCATGAGTGATAACACTGCGGCCAACTTACTTCTGACAACGATCGGAGGACCGAAGGAGCTAACCGC
TTTTTTGCACAACATGGGGGATCATGTAACTCGCCTTGATCGTTGGGAACCGGAGCTGAATGAAGCCATA
CCAAACGACGAGCGTGACACCACGATGCCTGCAGCAATGGCAACAACGTTGCGCAAACTATTAACTGGCG
AACTACTTACTCTAGCTTCCCGGCAACAATTAATAGACTGGATGGAGGCGGATAAAGTTGCAGGACCACT
TCTGCGCTCGGCCCTTCCGGCTGGCTGGTTTATTGCTGATAAATCTGGAGCCGGTGAGCGTGGGTCTCGC
GGTATCATTGCAGCACTGGGGCCAGATGGTAAGCCCTCCCGTATCGTAGTTATCTACACGACGGGGAGTC
AGGCAACTATGGATGAACGAAATAGACAGATCGCTGAGATAGGTGCCTCACTGATTAAGCATTGGTAACT
GTCAGACCAAGTTTACTCATATATACTTTAGATTGATTTAAAACTTCATTTTTAATTTAAAAGGATCTAG
GTGAAGATCCTTTTTGATAATCTCATGACCAAAATCCCTTAACGTGAGTTTTCGTTCCACTGAGCGTCAG
ACCCCGTAGAAAAGATCAAAGGATCTTCTTGAGATCCTTTTTTTCTGCGCGTAATCTGCTGCTTGCAAAC
AAAAAAACCACCGCTACCAGCGGTGGTTTGTTTGCCGGATCAAGAGCTACCAACTCTTTTTCCGAAGGTA
ACTGGCTTCAGCAGAGCGCAGATACCAAATACTGTCCTTCTAGTGTAGCCGTAGTTAGGCCACCACTTCA
AGAACTCTGTAGCACCGCCTACATACCTCGCTCTGCTAATCCTGTTACCAGTGGCTGCTGCCAGTGGCGA
TAAGTCGTGTCTTACCGGGTTGGACTCAAGACGATAGTTACCGGATAAGGCGCAGCGGTCGGGCTGAACG
GGGGGTTCGTGCACACAGCCCAGCTTGGAGCGAACGACCTACACCGAACTGAGATACCTACAGCGTGAGC
TATGAGAAAGCGCCACGCTTCCCGAAGGGAGAAAGGCGGACAGGTATCCGGTAAGCGGCAGGGTCGGAAC
AGGAGAGCGCACGAGGGAGCTTCCAGGGGGAAACGCCTGGTATCTTTATAGTCCTGTCGGGTTTCGCCAC
CTCTGACTTGAGCGTCGATTTTTGTGATGCTCGTCAGGGGGGCGGAGCCTATGGAAAAACGCCAGCAACG
CGGCCTTTTTACGGTTCCTGGCCTTTTGCTGGCCTTTTGCTCACATGTTCTTTCCTGCGTTATCCCCTGA
TTCTGTGGATAACCGTATTACCGCCTTTGAGTGAGCTGATACCGCTCGCCGCAGCCGAACGACCGAGCGC
AGCGAGTCAGTGAGCGAGGAAGCGGAAGAGCGCCTGATGCGGTATTTTCTCCTTACGCATCTGTGCGGTA
TTTCACACCGCATATATGGTGCACTCTCAGTACAATCTGCTCTGATGCCGCATAGTTAAGCCAGTATACA
CTCCGCTATCGCTACGTGACTGGGTCATGGCTGCGCCCCGACACCCGCCAACACCCGCTGACGCGCCCTG
ACGGGCTTGTCTGCTCCCGGCATCCGCTTACAGACAAGCTGTGACCGTCTCCGGGAGCTGCATGTGTCAG
AGGTTTTCACCGTCATCACCGAAACGCGCGAGGCAGCTGCGGTAAAGCTCATCAGCGTGGTCGTGAAGCG
ATTCACAGATGTCTGCCTGTTCATCCGCGTCCAGCTCGTTGAGTTTCTCCAGAAGCGTTAATGTCTGGCT
TCTGATAAAGCGGGCCATGTTAAGGGCGGTTTTTTCCTGTTTGGTCACTGATGCCTCCGTGTAAGGGGGA
TTTCTGTTCATGGGGGTAATGATACCGATGAAACGAGAGAGGATGCTCACGATACGGGTTACTGATGATG
AACATGCCCGGTTACTGGAACGTTGTGAGGGTAAACAACTGGCGGTATGGATGCGGCGGGACCAGAGAAA
AATCACTCAGGGTCAATGCCAGCGCTTCGTTAATACAGATGTAGGTGTTCCACAGGGTAGCCAGCAGCAT
CCTGCGATGCAGATCCGGAACATAATGGTGCAGGGCGCTGACTTCCGCGTTTCCAGACTTTACGAAACAC
GGAAACCGAAGACCATTCATGTTGTTGCTCAGGTCGCAGACGTTTTGCAGCAGCAGTCGCTTCACGTTCG
CTCGCGTATCGGTGATTCATTCTGCTAACCAGTAAGGCAACCCCGCCAGCCTAGCCGGGTCCTCAACGAC
AGGAGCACGATCATGCGCACCCGTGGGGCCGCCATGCCGGCGATAATGGCCTGCTTCTCGCCGAAACGTT
TGGTGGCGGGACCAGTGACGAAGGCTTGAGCGAGGGCGTGCAAGATTCCGAATACCGCAAGCGACAGGCC
GATCATCGTCGCGCTCCAGCGAAAGCGGTCCTCGCCGAAAATGACCCAGAGCGCTGCCGGCACCTGTCCT
ACGAGTTGCATGATAAAGAAGACAGTCATAAGTGCGGCGACGATAGTCATGCCCCGCGCCCACCGGAAGG
AGCTGACTGGGTTGAAGGCTCTCAAGGGCATCGGTCGAGATCCCGGTGCCTAATGAGTGAGCTAACTTAC
ATTAATTGCGTTGCGCTCACTGCCCGCTTTCCAGTCGGGAAACCTGTCGTGCCAGCTGCATTAATGAATC
GGCCAACGCGCGGGGAGAGGCGGTTTGCGTATTGGGCGCCAGGGTGGTTTTTCTTTTCACCAGTGAGACG
GGCAACAGCTGATTGCCCTTCACCGCCTGGCCCTGAGAGAGTTGCAGCAAGCGGTCCACGCTGGTTTGCC
CCAGCAGGCGAAAATCCTGTTTGATGGTGGTTAACGGCGGGATATAACATGAGCTGTCTTCGGTATCGTC
GTATCCCACTACCGAGATATCCGCACCAACGCGCAGCCCGGACTCGGTAATGGCGCGCATTGCGCCCAGC
GCCATCTGATCGTTGGCAACCAGCATCGCAGTGGGAACGATGCCCTCATTCAGCATTTGCATGGTTTGTT
GAAAACCGGACATGGCACTCCAGTCGCCTTCCCGTTCCGCTATCGGCTGAATTTGATTGCGAGTGAGATA
TTTATGCCAGCCAGCCAGACGCAGACGCGCCGAGACAGAACTTAATGGGCCCGCTAACAGCGCGATTTGC
TGGTGACCCAATGCGACCAGATGCTCCACGCCCAGTCGCGTACCGTCTTCATGGGAGAAAATAATACTGT
TGATGGGTGTCTGGTCAGAGACATCAAGAAATAACGCCGGAACATTAGTGCAGGCAGCTTCCACAGCAAT
GGCATCCTGGTCATCCAGCGGATAGTTAATGATCAGCCCACTGACGCGTTGCGCGAGAAGATTGTGCACC
GCCGCTTTACAGGCTTCGACGCCGCTTCGTTCTACCATCGACACCACCACGCTGGCACCCAGTTGATCGG
CGCGAGATTTAATCGCCGCGACAATTTGCGACGGCGCGTGCAGGGCCAGACTGGAGGTGGCAACGCCAAT
CAGCAACGACTGTTTGCCCGCCAGTTGTTGTGCCACGCGGTTGGGAATGTAATTCAGCTCCGCCATCGCC
GCTTCCACTTTTTCCCGCGTTTTCGCAGAAACGTGGCTGGCCTGGTTCACCACGCGGGAAACGGTCTGAT
AAGAGACACCGGCATACTCTGCGACATCGTATAACGTTACTGGTTTCACATTCACCACCCTGAATTGACT
CTCTTCCGGGCGCTATCATGCCATACCGCGAAAGGTTTTGCGCCATTCGATGGTGTCCGGGATCTCGACG
CTCTCCCTTATGCGACTCCTGCATTAGGAAGCAGCCCAGTAGTAGGTTGAGGCCGTTGAGCACCGCCGCC
GCAAGGAATGGTGCATGCAAGGAGATGGCGCCCAACAGTCCCCCGGCCACGGGGCCTGCCACCATACCCA
CGCCGAAACAAGCGCTCATGAGCCCGAAGTGGCGAGCCCGATCTTCCCCATCGGTGATGTCGGCGATATA
GGCGCCAGCAACCGCACCTGTGGCGCCGGTGATGCCGGCCACGATGCGTCCGGCGTAGAGGATCGAGATC
TCGATCCCGCGAAATTAATACGACTCACTATAGGGGAATTGTGAGCGGATAACAATTCCCCTCTAGAATA
ATTTTGTTTAACTTTAAGAAGGAGATATACCATGGGCAGCAGCCATCATCATCATCATCACAGCAGCGGC
CTGGAAGTTCTGTTCCAGGGGCCCCATATGGCACGTCAAGAACGTGCAGCACAGACCCGTCGTACCATTG
TTGCAGCAGCAGCAGCCGTTTTTGATGAACTGGGTTATGAAGCAACCACCATTGCAGAAATTCTGAAACG
TAGCGGTGTTACCAAAGGTGCACTGTATTTTCACTTTACCAGCAAAGAACAGCTGGCACAAGAAGTTCTG
ACCAGCCAGCTGCGTGCAGTTCCGCCTGTTGAAGAACAGCGTCTGGTTCTGCAGCAGATTATTGATGAAA
CCCTGCTGCTGGCACAGCTGCTGAGCAAAGGTGATCCGCTGGTTCGTGGTAGCGTTCGTCTGACCGTTGA
ACCGGGTGCACCGCGTGATGGTCTGGATCGTCGTGCACCGATGCAAGAATGGATTGGTCATGGTCGTGAT
CTGCTGCGTCGTGCCGAAGCCGGTGGTGAACTGCTGCCTCGTCTGGATGTTGATGCAGTTGCACGTATGC
TGGTTGGTGGTTTTACCGGTGCACAGATTCTGAGCAATATTCTGACCGGTCATGCAGATCTGCTGGAACG
TGTTACCGATATGCATCGTCATCTGATGACCAGCGTTGCAGTTCCGGCAGTTCTGGTTCGTCTGGATTTT
AGCGCAGAACGTAGCATTACCGTTTATGATGAAGCAATGCGTCGTCGTGAAGCACCGCTGCCTGCAGCCG
GTGATTAAGGATCCAAGCTTGCGGCCGCACTCGAGCACCACCACCACCACCACTGAGATCCGGCTGCTAA
CAAAGCCCGAAAGGAAGCTGAGTTGGCTGCTGCCACCGCTGAGCAATAACTAGCATAACCCCTTGGGGCC
TCTAAACGGGTCTTGAGGGGTTTTTTGCTGAAAGGAGGAACTATATCCGGAT
