>Addgene plasmid #51210 | pET21a-TylP | depositor partial sequence | sequence record 77614 | repressor ORF
ATGGCACGTCAAGAACGTGCAGCACAGACCCGTCGTACCATTGTTGCAGCAGCAGCAGCCGTTTTTGATG
AACTGGGTTATGAAGCAACCACCATTGCAGAAATTCTGAAACGTAGCGGTGTTACCAAAGGTGCACTGTA
TTTTCACTTTACCAGCAAAGAACAGCTGGCACAAGAAGTTCTGACCAGCCAGCTGCGTGCAGTTCCGCCT
GTTGAAGAACAGCGTCTGGTTCTGCAGCAGATTATTGATGAAACCCTGCTGCTGGCACAGCTGCTGAGCA
AAGGTGATCCGCTGGTTCGTGGTAGCGTTCGTCTGACCGTTGAACCGGGTGCACCGCGTGATGGTCTGGA
TCGTCGTGCACCGATGCAAGAATGGATTGGTCATGGTCGTGATCTGCTGCGTCGTGCCGAAGCCGGTGGT
GAACTGCTGCCTCGTCTGGATGTTGATGCAGTTGCACGTATGCTGGTTGGTGGTTTTACCGGTGCACAGA
TTCTGAGCAATATTCTGACCGGTCATGCAGATCTGCTGGAACGTGTTACCGATATGCATCGTCATCTGAT
GACCAGCGTTGCAGTTCCGGCAGTTCTGGTTCGTCTGGATTTTAGCGCAGAACGTAGCATTACCGTTTAT
GATGAAGCAATGCGTCGTCGTGAAGCACCGCTGCCTGCAGCCGGTGATTAA
