>Addgene plasmid #51210 | pET21a-TylP | addgene partial sequence | sequence record 121669 | T7term 5'-GCTAGTTATTGCTCAGCGG-3'
GCAGCCGGATCTCAGTGGTGGTGGTGGTGGTGCTCGAGTGCGGCCGCAAGCTTGGATCCTTAATCACCGG
CTGCAGGCAGCGGTGCTTCACGACGACGCATTGCTTCATCATAAACGGTAATGCTACGTTCTGCGCTAAA
ATCCAGACGAACCAGAACTGCCGGAACTGCAACGCTGGTCATCAGATGACGATGCATATCGGTAACACGT
TCCAGCAGATCTGCATGACCGGTCAGAATATTGCTCAGAATCTGTGCACCGGTAAAACCACCAACCAGCA
TACGTGCAACTGCATCAACATCCAGACGAGGCAGCAGTTCACCACCGGCTTCGGCACGACGCAGCAGATC
ACGACCATGACCAATCCATTCTTGCATCGGTGCACGACGATCCAGACCATCACGCGGTGCACCCGGTTCA
ACGGTCAGACGAACGCTACCACGAACCAGCGGATCACCTTTGCTCAGCAGCTGTGCCAGCAGCAGGGTTT
CATCAATAATCTGCTGCAGAACCAGACGCTGTTCTTCAACAGGCGGAACTGCACGCAGCTGGCTGGTCAG
AACTTCTTGTGCCAGCTGTTCTTTGCTGGTAAAGTGAAAATACAGTGCACCTTTGGTAACACCGCTACGT
TTCAGAATTTCTGCAATGGTGGTTGCTTCATAACCCAGTTCATCAAAAACGGCTGCTGCTGCTGCAACAA
TGGTACGACGGGTCTGTGCTGCACGTTCTTGACGTGCCATATGGGGCCCCTGGAACAGAACTTCCAGGCC
GCTGCTGTGATGATGATGATGATGGCTGCTGCCCATGGTATATCTCCTTCTTAA
